>Addgene plasmid #49328 | pFLAG-CMV-hErk1 | addgene full sequence | sequence record 148204 | Addgene NGS Result
AGCGCCCAATACGCAAACCGCCTCTCCCCGCGCGTTGGCCGATTCATTAATGCAGCTGGCACGACAGGTT
TCCCGACTGGAAAGCGGGCAGTGAGCGCAACGCAATTAATGTGAGTTAGCTCACTCATTAGGCACCCCAG
GCTTTACACTTTATGCTTCCGGCTCGTATGTTGTGTGGAATTGTGAGCGGATAACAATTTCACACAGGAA
ACAGCTATGACATGATTACGAATTTAATACGACTCACTATAGGGAATTAACTTTCTGGTTTTTCAGTTCC
TCGAGGAGCTTTTTGCAAAAGCCTAGGCCTCCAAAAAAGCCTCCTCACTACTTCTGGAATAGCTCAGAGG
CCGAGGCGGCCTCGGCCTCTGCATAAATAAAAAAAATTAGTCAGCCATGGGGCGGAGAATGGGCGGAACT
GGGCGGAGTTAGGGGCGGGATGGGCGGAGTTAGGGGCGGGACTATGGTTGCTGACTAATTGAGATGCATG
CTTTGCATACTTCTGCCTGCTGGGGAGCCTGGGGACTTTCCACACCTGGTTGCTGACTAATTGAGATGCA
TGCTTTGCATACTTCTGCCTGCTGGGGAGCCTGGGGACTTTCCACACCCTAACTGACACACATTCCACAG
CCAAGCTGGCCGCGTACCCAATTCAACAGGCATCTACTGAGTGGACCCAACGCATGAGAGGACAGTGCCA
AGCAAGCAACTCAAATGTCCCACCGGTTGGGCATGGCCAGGTAGCCTATGCTGTGTCTGGACGTCCTCCT
GCTGGTATAGTTATTTTAAAATCAGAAGGACAGGGAAGGGAGCAGTGGTTCACGCCTGTAATCCCAGCAA
TTTGGGAGGCCAAGGTGGGTAGATCACCTGAGATTAGGAGTTGGAGACCAGCCTGGCCAATATGGTGAAA
CCCCGTCTCTACCAAAAAAACAAAAATTAGCTGAGCCTGGTCATGCATGCCTGGAATCCCAACAACTCGG
GAGGCTGAGGCAGGAGAATCGCTTGAACCCAGGAGGCGGAGATTGCAGTGAGCCAAGATTGTGCCACTGC
ACTCCAGCTTGGTTCCCAATAGACCCCGCAGGCCCTACAGGTTGTCTTCCCAACTTGCCCCTTGCTCCAT
ACCACCCCCCTCCACCCCATAATATTATAGAAGGACACCTAGTCAGACAAAATGATGCAACTTAATTTTA
TTAGGACAAGGCTGGTGGGCACTGGAGTGGCAACTTCCAGGGCCAGGAGAGGCACTGGGGAGGGGTCACA
GGGATGCCACCCGGGATCCTCTCTAGGGGGCCTCCAGCACTCCGGGCTGGAAGCGTGCTGTCTCCTGGAA
GATGAGCTCCTTCAGCCGCTCCTTAGGTAGGTCATCCAGCTCCATGGCGAAGGTGAAGGGCTCCTCGGCC
ACTGGCTCATCCGTCGGGTCATAGTACTGCTCCAGGTAGGGGTGAGCCAGCGCTTCCTCCACTGTGATCC
GTTTATTGGGGTTAAAGGTTAACATCCGGTCCAGCAGGTCAAGGGCTTTGGAGTCTGACTTGGGGAAAAG
CTTGGCCCAAGCCACCTTGGTCTTGGAGGGCAGAGACTGTAGGTAGTTTCGGGCCTTCATGTTGATGATA
CAATTCAGGTCCTCCTGGGATGGGGAGCCCAGGATGCCCAGAATGTGGTTGAGCTGATCCAGGTAGTGCT
TGCCAGGGAAGATGGGCCGGTTAGAGAGCATCTCAGCCAGAATGCAGCCCACAGACCAGATGTCGATGGA
CTTGGTATAGCCCTTGGAGTTCAGCATGATCTCTGGGGCCCGGTACCAGCGCGTAGCCACATACTCCGTC
AGGAAGCCGGTGTGGTCATGCTCAGGATCGGCAATCCGGGCCAGGCCGAAATCACAAATCTTAAGGTCGC
AGGTGGTGTTGATGAGCAGGTTGGAGGGCTTTAGATCTCGGTGGAGCACGTTGGCGGAGTGGATGTACTT
GAGGCCCCGCAGGATCTGGTAGAGGAAGTAGCAGATATGGTCATTGCTCAGCTGCTGGCTTTTCAGCAAC
TTGTACAGGTCAGTCTCCATCAGGTCCTGCACAATGTAGACATCTCTCATGGCTTCCAGGGTGGACGCCC
GCAGAATGTCTCGGATGCCGATGACATTCTCATGGCGGAAGCGCAGCAGGATCTGGATCTCCCGGAGCGT
GCGCTGGCAGTAGGTCTGATGTTCGAAGGGGCTGATCTTCTTGATGGCCACGCGAGTCTTGCGCACGTGG
TCATAGGCCGAGCTGACCATGCCGTACGCGCCCTCGCCGATGTACTGCAACTGCGTGTAGCGCGGGCCCA
CGTCGAACGGCTGCCCCTTCACCATCTCCACCTCCCCCGGGACCCCCGGGCCGACCCCCTCGGTTCTACG
GGGCTCCCCGCCCCCGCCCCCCTGAGCCGCCGCCGCCGCCATTGAATTCGCGGCCGCAAGCTTGTCATCG
TCATCCTTGTAATCGATGTCATGATCTTTATAATCACCGTCATGGTCTTTGTAGTCCATGGTTAATTCTG
ACGGTTCACTAAACGAGCTCTGCTTATATAGACCTCCCACCGTACACGCCTACCGCCCATTTGCGTCAAC
GGGGCGGGGTTATTACGACATTTTGGAAAGTCCCGTTGATTTTGGTGCCAAAACAAACTCCCATTGACGT
CAATGGGGTGGAGACTTGGAAATCCCCGTGAGTCAAACCGCTATCCACGCCCATTGGTGTACTGCCAAAA
CCGCATCACCATGGTAATAGCGATGACTAATACGTAGATGTACTGCCAAGTAGGAAAGTCCCGTAAGGTC
ATGTACTGGGCATAATGCCAGGCGGGCCATTTACCGTCATTGACGTCAATAGGGGGCGGACTTGGCATAT
GATACACTTGATGTACTGCCAAGTGGGCAGTTTACCGTAAATACTCCACCCATTGACGTCAATGGAAAGT
CCCTATTGGCGTTACTATGGGAACATACGTCATTATTGACGTCAATGGGCGGGGGTCGTTGGGCGGTCAG
CCAGGCGGGCCATTTACCGTAAGTTATGTAACGCGGAACTCCATATATGGGCTATGAACTAATGACCCCG
TAATTGATTACTATTAATAACTAGTCAATAATCAATGTCAACATGGCGGTCATATTGGACATGAGCCAAT
ATAAATGTACATATTATGATATAGATACAACGTATGCAATGGCCAATAGCCAATATTGATTTATGCTATA
TAACCAATGACTAATATGGCTAATTGCCAATATTGATTCAATGTATAGATCAGCTTGGCACTGGCCGTCG
TTTTACAACGTCGTGACTGGGAAAACCCTGGCGTTACCCAACTTAATCGCCTTGCAGCACATCCCCCTTT
CGCCAGCTGGCGTAATAGCGAAGAGGCCCGCACCGATCGCCCTTCCCAACAGTTGCGCAGCCTGAATGGC
GAATGGAAATTGTAAGCGTTAATATTTTGTTAAAATTCGCGTTAAATTTTTGTTAAATCAGCTCATTTTT
TAACCAATAGGCCGAAATCGGCAAAATCCCTTATAAATCAAAAGAATAGACCGAGATAGGGT
[37 nt withheld, positions 3563-3599]
AAAGAACGTGGACTCCAACGTCAAAGG
[49 nt withheld, positions 3627-3675]
T
[91 nt withheld, positions 3677-3767]
G
[124 nt withheld, positions 3769-3892]
CAGGTGGCACTTTTCGGGGAAATGTGCGCGGAACCCCTATTTGTTTATTTTTCTAAATACATTCAAATAT
GTATCCGCTCATGAGACAATAACCCTGATAAATGCTTCAATAATATTGAAAAAGGAAGAGTATGAGTATT
CAACATTTCCGTGTCGCCCTTATTCCCTTTTTTGCGGCATTTTGCCTTCCTGTTTTTGCTCACCCAGAAA
CGCTGGTGAAAGTAAAAGATGCTGAAGATCAGTTGGGTGCACGAGTGGGTTACATCGAACTGGATCTCAA
CAGCGGTAAGATCCTTGAGAGTTTTCGCCCCGAAGAACGTTTTCCAATGATGAGCACTTTTAAAGTTCTG
CTATGTGGCGCGGTATTATCCCGTATTGACGCCGGGCAAGAGCAACTCGGTCGCCGCATACACTATTCTC
AGAATGACTTGGTTGAGTACTCACCAGTCACAGAAAAGCATCTTACGGATGGCATGACAGTAAGAGAATT
ATGCAGTGCTGCCATAACCATGAGTGATAACACTGCGGCCAACTTACTTCTGACAACGATCGGAGGACCG
AAGGAGCTAACCGCTTTTTTGCACAACATGGGGGATCATGTAACTCGCCTTGATCGTTGGGAACCGGAGC
TGAATGAAGCCATACCAAACGACGAGCGTGACACCACGATGCCTGTAGCAATGGCAACAACGTTGCGCAA
ACTATTAACTGGCGAACTACTTACTCTAGCTTCCCGGCAACAATTAATAGACTGGATGGAGGCGGATAAA
GTTGCAGGACCACTTCTGCGCTCGGCCCTTCCGGCTGGCTGGTTTATTGCTGATAAATCTGGAGCCGGTG
AGCGTGGGTCTCGCGGTATCATTGCAGCACTGGGGCCAGATGGTAAGCCCTCCCGTATCGTAGTTATCTA
CACGACGGGGAGTCAGGCAACTATGGATGAACGAAATAGACAGATCGCTGAGATAGGTGCCTCACTGATT
AAGCATTGGTAACTGTCAGACCAAGTTTACTCATATATACTTTAGATTGATTTAAAACTTCATTTTTAAT
TTAAAAGGATCTAGGTGAAGATCCTTTTTGATAATCTCATGACCAAAATCCCTTAACGTGAGTTTTCGTT
CCACTGAGCGTCAGACCCCGTAGAAAAGATCAAAGGATCTTCTTGAGATCCTTTTTTTCTGCGCGTAATC
TGCTGCTTGCAAACAAAAAAACCACCGCTACCAGCGGTGGTTTGTTTGCCGGATCAAGAGCTACCAACTC
TTTTTCCGAAGGTAACTGGCTTCAGCAGAGCGCAGATACCAAATACTGTTCTTCTAGTGTAGCCGTAGTT
AGGCCACCACTTCAAGAACTCTGTAGCACCGCCTACATACCTCGCTCTGCTAATCCTGTTACCAGTGGCT
GCTGCCAGTGGCGATAAGTCGTGTCTTACCGGGTTGGACTCAAGACGATAGTTACCGGATAAGGCGCAGC
GGTCGGGCTGAACGGGGGGTTCGTGCACACAGCCCAGCTTGGAGCGAACGACCTACACCGAACTGAGATA
CCTACAGCGTGAGCTATGAGAAAGCGCCACGCTTCCCGAAGGGAGAAAGGCGGACAGGTATCCGGTAAGC
GGCAGGGTCGGAACAGGAGAGCGCACGAGGGAGCTTCCAGGGGGAAACGCCTGGTATCTTTATAGTCCTG
TCGGGTTTCGCCACCTCTGACTTGAGCGTCGATTTTTGTGATGCTCGTCAGGGGGGCGGAGCCTATGGAA
AAACGCCAGCAACGCGGCCTTTTTACGGTTCCTGGCCTTTTGCTGGCCTTTTGCTCACATGTTCTTTCCT
GCGTTATCCCCTGATTCTGTGGATAACCGTATTACCGCCTTTGAGTGAGCTGATACCGCTCGCCGCAGCC
GAACGACCGAGCGCAGCGAGTCAGTGAGCGAGGAAGCGGAAG
Features (pLannotate 1.2.2; 16 found; start..end, strand, type, name):
      2..94      +  CDS            lacI (fragment): lac repressor; lacI; The lac repressor binds to the lac operator to inhibit transcription in E. coli. This inhibition can be relieved by adding lactose or isopropyl-β-D-thiogalactopyranoside (IPTG).
    107..128     +  protein_bind   CAP binding site: CAP binding activates transcription in the presence of cAMP. E. coli catabolite activator protein
    143..173     +  promoter       lac promoter: promoter for the E. coli lac operon
    181..197     +  protein_bind   lac operator: The lac repressor binds to the lac operator to inhibit transcription in E. coli. This inhibition can be relieved by adding lactose or isopropyl-β-D-thiogalactopyranoside (IPTG). lac repressor encoded by lacI
    235..253     +  promoter       T7 promoter: promoter for bacteriophage T7 RNA polymerase
    292..621     -  promoter       SV40 promoter: SV40 enhancer and early promoter
    650..1272    -  polyA_signal   hGH poly(A) signal: human growth hormone polyadenylation signal
   1286..2386    -  CDS            MAPK3: MK03_HUMAN - Also known as ERK1, PRKM3. Experimental evidence at protein level: Swiss-Prot protein existence level 1. Serine/threonine kinase which acts as an essential component of the MAP kinase signal transduction pathway. MAPK1/ERK2 and MAPK3/ERK1 are the 2 MAPKs which play an important role in the MAPK/ERK cascade. They participate also in a signaling cascade initiated by activated KIT and KITLG/SCF. Depending on the cellular context, the MAPK/ERK cascade mediates diverse biological functions such as cell growth, adhesion, survival and differentiation through the regulation of transcripti
   2441..2506    -  CDS            3xFLAG: three tandem FLAG® epitope tags, followed by an enterokinase cleavage site
   2539..2738    -  promoter       CMV promoter: human cytomegalovirus (CMV) immediate early promoter
   2740..3119    -  enhancer       CMV enhancer: human cytomegalovirus immediate early enhancer
   3279..3433    +  CDS            lacZα (fragment): LacZα fragment of β-galactosidase; lacZ fragment
   3464..3892    -  rep_origin     f1 ori (sequence partly withheld): f1 bacteriophage origin of replication; arrow indicates direction of (+) strand synthesis
   3919..4023    +  promoter       AmpR promoter: bla
   4024..4884    +  CDS            AmpR: β-lactamase; bla; confers resistance to ampicillin, carbenicillin, and related antibiotics
   5055..5643    +  rep_origin     ori: high-copy-number ColE1/pMB1/pBR322/pUC origin of replication
