[The description below was written by a language model from this plasmid's Addgene catalogue record and pLannotate feature annotations shown in this document.]
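Description:
pFLAG-CMV-hErk1 is a mammalian expression plasmid of about 5.8 kb, built on the p3xFLAG-CMV7.1 backbone, that drives production of epitope-tagged human Erk1 (MAPK3, also known as p44 MAPK). It is maintained in E. coli through a high-copy ColE1/pUC-type origin and selected with ampicillin via the β-lactamase gene and its own promoter. An f1 phage origin is also present, which in principle allows single-stranded DNA rescue. Remnants of bacterial cloning sequences (lacI and lacZα fragments, CAP site, lac promoter and operator, and a T7 promoter) are annotated in the backbone but play no evident part in the expression cassette.

The expression unit consists of the human cytomegalovirus immediate early enhancer and promoter, followed by a backbone-encoded 3xFLAG tag (three tandem FLAG epitopes ending in an enterokinase cleavage site), the MAPK3 coding sequence, and the human growth hormone polyadenylation signal. The kinase is therefore made as an N-terminally 3xFLAG-tagged fusion under strong constitutive transcription in transfected mammalian cells. An SV40 enhancer/early promoter element lies just downstream of the poly(A) signal. The feature table shows no mammalian drug-resistance gene associated with it, so the plasmid appears suited to transient expression rather than drug selection of stable lines.

Erk1 is a serine/threonine kinase of the MAPK/ERK cascade, which regulates growth, adhesion, survival and differentiation. The FLAG tag allows the exogenous protein to be detected, immunoprecipitated or affinity-purified with anti-FLAG reagents and distinguished from endogenous Erk1. The record does not state the cloning method.
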