Addgene plasmid #49328: pFLAG-CMV-hErk1
Purpose: Expresses FLAG-tagged human Erk1
Depositing lab: Melanie Cobb. Depositing organization: University of Texas Southwestern Medical Center.
Backbone
  Vector backbone: p3xFLAG-CMV7.1
  Vector type: Mammalian Expression
Growth in bacteria
  Bacterial resistance: Ampicillin, 100 μg/mL
  Growth temperature: 37°C
  Growth strain: DH5alpha
  Copy number: Unknown
Gene/Insert
  Gene/Insert name: Erk1 (alt name: MAPK3)
  Species: H. sapiens (human)
  Entrez Gene: MAPK3 (a.k.a. ERK-1, ERK1, ERT2, HS44KDAP, HUMKER1A, P44ERK1, P44MAPK, PRKM3, p44-ERK1, p44-MAPK)
  Promoter: CMV
  Tag / fusion protein: FLAG (N terminal on backbone)
  Cloning method: Unknown
  Sequencing primers: 5′ CMV-F; 3′ hGH-PA-R
Terms and licenses: Academic/Nonprofit Terms; Industry Terms: Not Available to Industry
How to cite: pFLAG-CMV-hErk1 was a gift from Melanie Cobb (Addgene plasmid # 49328 ; http://n2t.net/addgene:49328 ; RRID:Addgene_49328)
