>Addgene plasmid #49328 | pFLAG-CMV-hErk1 | addgene partial sequence | sequence record 74265 | CMV-F 5'-CGCAAATGGGCGGTAGGCGTG-3'
ACCGTCAGAATTAACCATGGACTACAAAGACCATGACGGTGATTATAAAGATCATGACATCGATTACAAG
GATGACGATGACAAGCTTGCGGCCGCGAATTCAATGGCGGCGGCGGCGGCTCAGGGGGGCGGGGGCGGGG
AGCCCCGTAGAACCGAGGGGGTCGGCCCGGGGGTCCCGGGGGAGGTGGAGATGGTGAAGGGGCAGCCGTT
CGACGTGGGCCCGCGCTACACGCAGTTGCAGTACATCGGCGAGGGCGCGTACGGCATGGTCAGCTCGGCC
TATGACCACGTGCGCAAGACTCGCGTGGCCATCAAGAAGATCAGCCCCTTCGAACATCAGACCTACTGCC
AGCGCACGCTCCGGGAGATCCAGATCCTGCTGCGCTTCCGCCATGAGAATGTCATCGGCATCCGAGACAT
TCTGCGGGCGTCCACCCTGGAAGCCATGAGAGATGTCTACATTGTGCAGGACCTGATGGAGACTGACCTG
TACAAGTTGCTGAAAAGCCAGCAGCTGAGCAATGACCATATCTGCTACTTCCTCTACCAGATCCTGCGGG
GCCTCAAGTACATCCACTCCGCCAACGTGCTCCACCGAGATCTAAAGCCCTCCAACCTGCTCATCAACAC
CACCTGCGACCTTAAGATTTGTGATTTCGGCCTGGCCCGGATTGCCGATCCTGAGCATGACCACACCGGC
TTCCTGACGGAGTATGTGGCTACGCGCTGGTACCGGGCCCCAGAGATCATGCTGAACTCCAAGGGCTA
